>Addgene plasmid #168062 | Cyterm-AausFP1 pDRF1-GW | addgene full sequence | sequence record 408442 | Addgene NGS Result
GAAATTAGATGTTAGACGATAATGATAGGACATTTGAAAATAATACAATATTTGGCCTTTTTATATAATC
GAAACTAATGGAGGGGAGCATAAGCGGTACCCACCATCGACCACGTTTCGTCACCGGTCATAATTGGAAT
AAACAAAACAAACAAACGAACTAAAGAGTGTGAGAGTAACAATTTCCACAGAGGTNNANAAAAAAAAAAA
GGAAAACAGAAACAAAAAAAGCTCATAGTTCTACTATAGCTTCTTCAGACTTTCTGTGAACGAGGGAAAA
AGACAACAAAAAAGCAATGGATAAACGGTCTCGATCGAGGCCTGGAAGTGCCGCATTAGGAAATACAGAT
GCAATGCGCGCGAGTTTACGAAATTCTCGCAGGAGTTTCTCCGGCCATGTGCGGCTGGTTCTACGTCTCG
TGTATGGGTTTATTTCTGCGGTAATTATCGCCGGATCTCCGCTTCGAGACCGGGTTTGTTTTCAAATTAC
CGGAAAAGGTCAGGCAAAACAGAGTGATGTATGGGTGATCCCAGCAATGCCTGTTTATGTTTCTCCGTTT
CAGGAAGCTTGGCGAATGG
[124 nt withheld, positions 580-703]
C
[91 nt withheld, positions 705-795]
A
[49 nt withheld, positions 797-845]
CCTTTGACGTTGGAGTCCACGTTCTTT
[37 nt withheld, positions 873-909]
ACCCTATCTCGGTCTATTCTTTTGATTTATAAGGGATTTTGCCGATTTCGGCCTATTGGTTAAAAAATGA
GCTGATTTAACAAAAATTTAACGCGAATTTTAACAAAATATTAACGCTTACAATTTCCTGATGCGGTAAG
CTTGGCGTAATCATGGTCATAGCTGTTTCCTGTGTGAAATTGTTATCCGCTCACAATTCCACACAACATA
CGAGCCGGAAGCATAAAGTGTAAAGCCTGGGGTGCCTAATGAGTGAGCTAACTCACATTAATTGCGTTGC
GCTCACTGCCCGCTTTCCAGTCGGGAAACCTGTCGTGCCAGCTGCATTAATGAATCGGCCAACGCGCGGG
GAGAGGCGGTTTGCGTATTGGGCGCTCTTCCGCTTCCTCGCTCACTGACTCGCTGCGCTCGGTCGTTCGG
CTGCGGCGAGCGGTATCAGCTCACTCAAAGGCGGTAATACGGTTATCCACAGAATCAGGGGATAACGCAG
GAAAGAACATGTGAGCAAAAGGCCAGCAAAAGGCCAGGAACCGTAAAAAGGCCGCGTTGCTGGCGTTTTT
CCATAGGCTCCGCCCCCCTGACGAGCATCACAAAAATCGACGCTCAAGTCAGAGGTGGCGAAACCCGACA
GGACTATAAAGATACCAGGCGTTTCCCCCTGGAAGCTCCCTCGTGCGCTCTCCTGTTCCGACCCTGCCGC
TTACCGGATACCTGTCCGCCTTTCTCCCTTCGGGAAGCGTGGCGCTTTCTCATAGCTCACGCTGTAGGTA
TCTCAGTTCGGTGTAGGTCGTTCGCTCCAAGCTGGGCTGTGTGCACGAACCCCCCGTTCAGCCCGACCGC
TGCGCCTTATCCGGTAACTATCGTCTTGAGTCCAACCCGGTAAGACACGACTTATCGCCACTGGCAGCAG
CCACTGGTAACAGGATTAGCAGAGCGAGGTATGTAGGCGGTGCTACAGAGTTCTTGAAGTGGTGGCCTAA
CTACGGCTACACTAGAAGAACAGTATTTGGTATCTGCGCTCTGCTGAAGCCAGTTACCTTCGGAAAAAGA
GTTGGTAGCTCTTGATCCGGCAAACAAACCACCGCTGGTAGCGGTGGTTTTTTTGTTTGCAAGCAGCAGA
TTACGCGCAGAAAAAAAGGATCTCAAGAAGATCCTTTGATCTTTTCTACGGGGTCTGACGCTCAGTGGAA
CGAAAACTCACGTTAAGGGATTTTGGTCATGAGATTATCAAAAAGGATCTTCACCTAGATCCTTTTAAAT
TAAAAATGAAGTTTTAAATCAATCTAAAGTATATATGAGTAAACTTGGTCTGACAGTTACCAATGCTTAA
TCAGTGAGGCACCTATCTCAGCGATCTGTCTATTTCGTTCATCCATAGTTGCCTGACTCCCCGTCGTGTA
GATAACTACGATACGGGAGGGCTTACCATCTGGCCCCAGTGCTGCAATGATACCGCGAGACCCACGCTCA
CCGGCTCCAGATTTATCAGCAATAAACCAGCCAGCCGGAAGGGCCGAGCGCAGAAGTGGTCCTGCAACTT
TATCCGCCTCCATCCAGTCTATTAATTGTTGCCGGGAAGCTAGAGTAAGTAGTTCGCCAGTTAATAGTTT
GCGCAACGTTGTTGCCATTGCTACAGGCATCGTGGTGTCACGCTCGTCGTTTGGTATGGCTTCATTCAGC
TCCGGTTCCCAACGATCAAGGCGAGTTACATGATCCCCCATGTTGTGCAAAAAAGCGGTTAGCTCCTTCG
GTCCTCCGATCGTTGTCAGAAGTAAGTTGGCCGCAGTGTTATCACTCATGGTTATGGCAGCACTGCATAA
TTCTCTTACTGTCATGCCATCCGTAAGATGCTTTTCTGTGACTGGTGAGTACTCAACCAAGTCATTCTGA
GAATAGTGTATGCGGCGACCGAGTTGCTCTTGCCCGGCGTCAATACGGGATAATACCGCGCCACATAGCA
GAACTTTAAAAGTGCTCATCATTGGAAAACGTTCTTCGGGGCGAAAACTCTCAAGGATCTTACCGCTGTT
GAGATCCAGTTCGATGTAACCCACTCGTGCACCCAACTGATCTTCAGCATCTTTTACTTTCACCAGCGTT
TCTGGGTGAGCAAAAACAGGAAGGCAAAATGCCGCAAAAAAGGGAATAAGGGCGACACGGAAATGTTGAA
TACTCATACTCTTCCTTTTTCAATATTATTGAAGCATTTATCAGGGTTATTGTCTCATGAGCGGATACAT
ATTTGAATGTATTTAGAAAAATAAACAAATAGGGGTTCCGCGCACATTTCCCCGAAAAGTGCCACCTGAC
GTCTAAGAAACCATTATTATCATGACATTAACCTATAAAAATAGGCGTATCACGAGGCCCTTTCGTCTTC
AAGAATTAGCTTTTCAATTCATCATTTTTTTTTTATTCTTTTTTTTGATTTCGGTTTCCTTGAAATTTTT
TTGATTCGGTAATCTCCGAACAGAAGGAAGAACGAAGGAAGGAGCACAGACTTAGATTGGTATATATACG
CATATGTAGTGTTGAAGAAACATGAAATTGCCCAGTATTCTTAACCCAACTGCACAGAACAAAAACATGC
AGGAAACGAAGATAAATCATGTCGAAAGCTACATATAAGGAACGTGCTGCTACTCATCCTAGTCCTGTTG
CTGCCAAGCTATTTAATATCATGCACGAAAAGCAAACAAACTTGTGTGCTTCATTGGATGTTCGTACCAC
CAAGGAATTACTGGAGTTAGTTGAAGCATTAGGTCCCAAAATTTGTTTACTAAAAACACATGTGGATATC
TTGACTGATTTTTCCATGGAGGGCACAGTTAAGCCGCTAAAGGCATTATCCGCCAAGTACAATTTTTTAC
TCTTCGAAGACAGAAAATTTGCTGACATTGGTAATACAGTCAAATTGCAGTACTCTGCGGGTGTATACAG
AATAGCAGAATGGGCAGACATTACGAATGCACACGGTGTGGTGGGCCCAGGTATTGTTAGCGGTTTGAAG
CAGGCGGCAGAAGAAGTAACAAAGGAACCTAGAGGCCTTTTGATGTTAGCAGAATTGTCATGCAAGGGCT
CCCTATCTACTGGAGAATATACTAAGGGTACTGTTGACATTGCGAAGAGCGACAAAGATTTTGTTATCGG
CTTTATTGCTCAAAGAGACATGGGTGGAAGAGATGAAGGTTACGATTGGTTGATTATGACACCCGGTGTG
GGTTTAGATGACAAGGGAGACGCATTGGGTCAACAGTATAGAACCGTGGATGATGTGGTCTCTACAGGAT
CTGACATTATTATTGTTGGAAGAGGACTATTTGCAAAGGGAAGGGATGCTAAGGTAGAGGGTGAACGTTA
CAGAAAAGCAGGCTGGGAAGCATATTTGAGAAGATGCGGCCAGCAAAACTAAAAAACTGTATTATAAGTA
AATGCATGTATACTAAACTCACAAATTAGAGCTTCAATTTAATTATATCAGTTATTACCCAATTCTCATG
TTTGACAGCTTATCATCGGATCGATCCAATATCAAAGGAAATGATAGCATTGAAGGATGAGACTAATCCA
ATTGAGGAGTGGCAGCATATAGAACAGCTAAAGGGTAGTGCTGAAGGAAGCATACGATACCCCGCATGGA
ATGGGATAATATCACAGGAGGTACTAGACTACCTTTCATCCTACATAAATAGACGCATATAAGTACGCAT
TTAAGCATAAACACGCACTATGCCGTTCTTCTCATGTATATATATATACAGGCAACACGCAGATATAGGT
GCGACGTGAACAGTGAGCTGTATGTGCGCAGCTCGCGTTGCATTTTCGGAAGCGCTCGTTTTCGGAAACG
CTTTGAAGTTCCTATTCCGAAGTTCCTATTCTCTAGCTAGAAAGTATAGGAACTTCAGAGCGCTTTTGAA
AACCAAAAGCGCTCTGAAGACGCACTTTCAAAAAACCAAAAACGCACCGGACTGTAACGAGCTACTAAAA
TATTGCGAATACCGCTTCCACAAACATTGCTCAAAAGTATCTCTTTGCTATATATCTCTGTGCTATATCC
CTATATAACCTACCCATCCACCTTTCGCTCCTTGAACTTGCATCTAAACTCGACCTCTACATTTTTTATG
TTTATCTCTAGTATTACTCTTTAGACAAAAAAATTGTAGTAAGAACTATTCATAGAGTGAATCGAAAACA
ATACGAAAATGTAAACATTTCCTATACGTAGTATATAGAGACAAAATAGAAGAAACCGTTCATAATTTTC
TGACCAATGAAGAATCATCAACGCTATCACTTTCTGTTCACAAAGTATGCGCAATCCACATCGGTATAGA
ATATAATCGGGGATGCCTTTATCTTGAAAAAATGCACCCGCAGCTTCGCTAGTAATCAGTAAACGCGGGA
AGTGGAGTCAGGCTTTTTTTATGGAAGAGAAAATAGACACCAAAGTAGCCTTCTTCTAACCTTAACGGAC
CTACAGTGCAAAAAGTTATCAAGAGACTGCATTATAGAGCGCACAAAGGAGAAAAAAAGTAATCTAAGAT
GCTTTGTTAGAAAAATAGCGCTCTCGGGATGCATTTTTGTAGAACAAAAAAGAAGTATAGATTCTTTGTT
GGTAAAATAGCGCTCTCGCGTTGCATTTCTGTTCTGTAAAAATGCAGCTCAGATTCTTTGTTTGAAAAAT
TAGCGCTCTCGCGTTGCATTTTTGTTTTACAAAAATGAAGCACAGATTCTTCGTTGGTAAAATAGCGCTT
TCGCGTTGCATTTCTGTTCTGTAAAAATGCAGCTCAGATTCTTTGTTTGAAAAATTAGCGCTCTCGCGTT
GCATTTTTGTTCTACAAAATGAAGCACAGATGCTTCGTTAACAAAGATATGCTATTGAAGTGCAAGATGG
AAACGCAGAAAATGAACCGGGGATGCGACGTGCAAGATTACCTATGCAATAGATGCAATAGTTTCTCCAG
GAACCGAAATACATACATTGTCTTCCGTAAAGCGCTAGACTATATATTATTATACAGGTTCAAATATACT
ATCTGTTTCAGGGAAAACTCCCAGGTTCGGATGTTCAAAATTCAATGATGGGTAACAAGTACGATCCGAT
TATGCGGTGTGAAATACCGCACAGATGCGTAAGGAGAAAATACCGCATCAGGCGCCATTCGCCATTCAGG
CTGCGCAACTGTTGGGAAGGGCGATCGGTGCGGGCCTCTTCGCTATTACGCCAGCTGGCGAAAGGGGGAT
GTGCTGCAAGGCGATTAAGTTGGGTAACGCCAGGGTTTTCCCAGTCACGACGTTGTAAAACGACGGCCAG
TGAATTGGCATGCCGGTAGAGGTGTGGTCAATAAGAGCGACCTCATGCTATACCTGAGAAAGCAACCTGA
CCTACAGGAAAGAGTTACTCAAGAATAAGAATTTTCGTTTTAAAACCTAAGAGTCACTTTAAAATTTGTA
TACACTTATTTTTTTTATAACTTATTTAATAATAAAAATCATAAATCATAAGAAATTCGCTTATTTAGAA
GTGTCAACAACGTATCTACCAACGATTTGACCCTTTTCCATCTTTTCGTAAATTTCTGGCAAGGTAGACA
AGCCGACAACCTTGATTGGAGACTTGACCAAACCTCTGGCGAAGAAGTCCAAAGCTGGATCCGCGCGTAA
TACGACTCACTATAGGGCGAATTGGGTACCGGGCCCCCCCTCGAGGTCGACCTGCAGCGGCCATCATGAA
TTAACTACACCACTTTGTACAAGAAAGCTGGGTGCGGCCGCTCATGCATATGCGGTTTTGCAATCGATAG
CTCTGAACACCTCTACTACGTTCATATGATCTCTTGTTTCTTTGGGATCTTTAGAAAGTATTGTGTGCGC
TTGTATATGATGGTAGTGTGGAATGTCGACTGGTCCACCGCCAAGAGGAGTATTTAATTGTTGGTGCGCA
GCAATTATTTGTCCTCCTCCAATTACGTCATGAACAATGTTGATGTAGCATTTGATTCCATTATTTTGTA
CATCTGGAAGAACATAGATGCAATGAGGGTTGTAGTTAAATTCCAATTTTTTGCCCAAGATGTTACCGCC
TTTTTTAAATCCTGAACCGTTCAACGTAACTCGGTTATAAACTGATCCTTTCTCGTACGTGACTTCAGCG
CGTGTCTTATAAACGCCGTCGTTTTCAAAAGTGATTGTTCGCTCTTGAACGTAACCTTCTGGCATAGCAC
TTTTTGGGTAGTCTTTGATATCATTTGGATATTTTGCAAAACACTGTGCACCGTATGTGACAGTTGTTAG
AATGCTTGACCAAGGTACTGGTAGTTCACCAGTTGTGCAGATGAAACTGGCTTCAATTTTACCAGTGTTA
GCATCACCATGTCCTTTACCTCTTACTGAAAACTTCATTCCCTCAACATCACCTTCCATCTCAACAACAT
AGGGGATTTTTTCTCTGAACAAAAGTGCTCCGTAACTCATGGTGGCGACCGGTGGATCCCGGGCCCGCGG
TACCGTCGACTGCAGAATTCGAAGCTTCCCTCCCCCATAGCTCTGTTTCCAGAGTGAAAGGAGAAGCAAA
CAGGAGAGACAGAGCCCCAGCACCACCACAGGATCCATGGGAGCCTTCTCTTCCTGACAACTGGAAGCTG
CAAGGGGTACCAGATCTGAGTCCGGTAGCGCTAGCAGCCTGCTTTTTTGTACAAACTTGTGATGGCCGCG
AATTCACTAGTCGAGGCTGGGGTATATTTTTTTTCTTTCTTTTGAATGTGTGTATAAAAGAGAGAAAAAA
TGGTTATTTTCCAATTAATTAATTATTAACGATTGTTAAAGAAAAAATTTATCAACGAGGTTGATAGAAA
AAAAAAGTTTTTGTAGATATAGAAGAAAAAAAGATTTTCACTATTGGTGTTATAGGAAAGAAAGAGAAAA
AATTTAAGA
Features (pLannotate 1.2.2; 27 found; start..end, strand, type, name):
      8..91      -  CDS            YG007_YEAST: Protein predicted: Swiss-Prot protein existence level 4. From Saccharomyces cerevisiae (strain ATCC 204508 / S288c) (Baker's yeast).
    315..569     +  CDS            BRP1 (fragment): BRP1_YEAST - Protein predicted: Swiss-Prot protein existence level 4. From Saccharomyces cerevisiae (strain ATCC 204508 / S288c) (Baker's yeast).
    580..1008    +  rep_origin     f1 ori (sequence partly withheld): f1 bacteriophage origin of replication; arrow indicates direction of (+) strand synthesis
   1089..1105    -  protein_bind   lac operator: The lac repressor binds to the lac operator to inhibit transcription in E. coli. This inhibition can be relieved by adding lactose or isopropyl-β-D-thiogalactopyranoside (IPTG). lac repressor encoded by lacI
   1113..1143    -  promoter       lac promoter: promoter for the E. coli lac operon
   1158..1179    -  protein_bind   CAP binding site: CAP binding activates transcription in the presence of cAMP. E. coli catabolite activator protein
   1192..1284    -  CDS            lacI (fragment): lac repressor; lacI; The lac repressor binds to the lac operator to inhibit transcription in E. coli. This inhibition can be relieved by adding lactose or isopropyl-β-D-thiogalactopyranoside (IPTG).
   1467..2055    -  rep_origin     ori: high-copy-number ColE1/pMB1/pBR322/pUC origin of replication
   2226..3086    -  CDS            AmpR: β-lactamase; bla; confers resistance to ampicillin, carbenicillin, and related antibiotics
   3087..3191    -  promoter       AmpR promoter: bla
   3302..3517    +  promoter       URA3 promoter: S. cerevisiae URA3
   3518..4321    +  CDS            URA3: orotidine-5'-phosphate decarboxylase, required for uracil biosynthesis; S. cerevisiae URA3; yeast auxotrophic marker, counterselectable with 5-fluoroorotic acid (5-FOA)
   4411..4427    +  promoter       tet promoter (fragment): E. coli promoter for tetracycline efflux protein gene
   4432..5778    +  rep_origin     2μ ori: yeast 2μ plasmid origin of replication
   5932..6015    -  CDS            RAF1 (fragment): RAF_YEAST - Experimental evidence at transcript level: Swiss-Prot protein existence level 2. Antagonizes transcriptional repression of recombinase FLP by REP1-REP2. May play a role in plasmid partitioning. From Saccharomyces cerevisiae (strain ATCC 204508 / S288c) (Baker's yeast).
   6020..6071    +  misc_feature   bom (fragment): basis of mobility region from pBR322
   6077..6234    -  CDS            lacZα (fragment): LacZα fragment of β-galactosidase; lacZ fragment
   6242..6429    -  terminator     ADH1 terminator: S. cerevisiae ADH1; transcription terminator for the S. cerevisiae alcohol dehydrogenase 1 (ADH1) gene
   6433..6576    -  CDS            ADH1 (fragment): ADH1_YEAST - Also known as ADC1. Experimental evidence at protein level: Swiss-Prot protein existence level 1. This isozyme preferentially catalyzes the conversion of primary unbranched alcohols to their corresponding aldehydes. Also shows activity toward secondary alcohols. From Saccharomyces cerevisiae (strain ATCC 204508 / S288c) (Baker's yeast).
   6577..6595    +  promoter       T7 promoter: promoter for bacteriophage T7 RNA polymerase
   6604..6630    -  misc_feature   MCS (fragment): pBluescript multiple cloning site
   6658..6682    +  protein_bind   attB2: mutant version of attB; recombination site for the Gateway® BP reaction BP Clonase™
   6694..7389    -  CDS            AausFP1: AausFP1 is a basic (constitutively fluorescent) green fluorescent protein published in 2019, derived from Aequorea australis. It has low acid sensitivity.
   7403..7446    -  misc_feature   MCS (fragment): multiple cloning site
   7441..7527    -  CDS            CYP2C1 (fragment): CP2C1_RABIT - Experimental evidence at protein level: Swiss-Prot protein existence level 1. Cytochromes P450 are a group of heme-thiolate monooxygenases. In liver microsomes, this enzyme is involved in an NADPH-dependent electron transport pathway. It oxidizes a variety of structurally unrelated compounds, including steroids, fatty acids, and xenobiotics. From Oryctolagus cuniculus (Rabbit).
   7571..7594    -  misc_feature   MCS (fragment): multiple cloning site
   7595..7619    -  protein_bind   attB1: mutant version of attB; recombination site for the Gateway® BP reaction BP Clonase™
