[The description below was written by a language model from this plasmid's Addgene catalogue record and pLannotate feature annotations shown in this document.]
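Description:
Cyterm-AausFP1 pDRF1-GW is a yeast expression plasmid of about 7.8 kb built on the pDRF1-GW backbone, an episomal E. coli–yeast shuttle vector. In bacteria it replicates from a high-copy ColE1/pUC-type origin and is selected with ampicillin through the β-lactamase gene; an f1 origin and remnants of lac and lacZα sequence from the parental cloning vector are also present. In Saccharomyces cerevisiae it is maintained by the 2μ origin and selected by uracil prototrophy through URA3 under its own promoter, a marker that can also be counterselected with 5-FOA.

The payload is a synthetic fusion lying on the reverse strand between Gateway attB1 and attB2 sites. It consists of a short N-terminal fragment of rabbit cytochrome P450 CYP2C1 (the "CytERM" endoplasmic reticulum membrane anchor), a linker derived from a multiple cloning site, and AausFP1, a constitutively fluorescent green protein from Aequorea australis. The ADH1 terminator, with a small piece of ADH1 coding sequence, lies downstream of the fusion. The promoter driving the fusion is not annotated in the feature table and is not stated in the record; the only annotations upstream of attB1 are short predicted yeast ORFs, which suggests yeast genomic sequence there.

The stated purpose is to check the monomericity of AausFP1. Tethering a fluorescent protein to the cytoplasmic face of the ER in this way is the basis of organised smooth ER-type assays, in which proteins prone to oligomerise distort the ER into bright stacked structures, whereas monomeric ones leave a normal reticular pattern. The plasmid belongs to a side-by-side characterisation of new fluorescent proteins in budding yeast.
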