Addgene plasmid #168062: Cyterm-AausFP1 pDRF1-GW
Purpose: Expresses Cyterm-AausFP1 to check for monomericity.
Depositing lab: Bas Teusink. Depositing organization: Vrije Universiteit Amsterdam. Publication: Side-by-Side Systematic Characterization of Novel FPs in Budding Yeast. Botman D, de Groot DH, Wehrens M, van Rossum K, Yska S, van der Kieft B, Albert V, Minghetti N, Goedhart J, Teusink B. ACS Synth Biol. 2026 Apr 1. doi: 10.1021/acssynbio.5c00676. PubMed 41919951.
Backbone
  Vector backbone: pDRF1-GW
  Vector type: Yeast Expression
  Selectable markers: URA3
Growth in bacteria
  Bacterial resistance: Ampicillin, 100 μg/mL
  Growth temperature: 37°C
  Growth strain: DH5alpha
  Copy number: High Copy
Gene/Insert
  Gene/Insert name: Cyterm-AausFP1
  Species: Synthetic
  Cloning method: Restriction Enzyme; 5′ cloning site Unknown (unknown if destroyed); 3′ cloning site Unknown (unknown if destroyed)
Terms and licenses: Academic/Nonprofit Terms; Industry Terms: Not Available to Industry
How to cite: Cyterm-AausFP1 pDRF1-GW was a gift from Bas Teusink (Addgene plasmid # 168062 ; http://n2t.net/addgene:168062 ; RRID:Addgene_168062)
